>Addgene plasmid #117840 | scOrange chromoprotein | addgene full sequence | sequence record 252159 | Addgene NGS Result
ATTTCAGATAAAAAAAATCCTTAGCTTTCGCTAAGGATGATTTCTGGAATTCGCGGCCGCTTCTAGAGTT
TACGGCTAGCTCAGTCCTAGGTACAATGCTAGCTACTAGAGACCTTAGGAGGTAAACATATGAGCAAAAT
CAGCGACAACGTCCGCATCAAATTGTACATGGAAGGCACGGTAAATAACCACCACTTTATGTGTGAGGCT
GAAGGCGAGGGTAAACCGTACGAGGGTACCCAGGAAATGAAGATTGAGGTGATTGAAGGTGGCCCGCTGC
CGTTCGCATTCCATATTCTGAGCACCAGCTGTATGTACGGCTCTAAAACGTTCATCAAATATGTCAGCGG
TATCCCTGACTATTTCAAGCAGTCCTTCCCGGAAGGTTTCACCTGGGAGCGTACGACTACCTACGAGGAT
GGCGGTTTTCTGACGGCGCATCAAGACACCAGCTTGGACGGCGATTGCCTGGTTTACAAGGTTAAGATCC
TGGGTAATAACTTTCCGGCGGATGGTCCGGTTATGCAGAATAAAGCAGAGCGCTGGGAACCGGCCACCGA
GATTCTGTATGAGGTGGATGGTGTGCTGCGTGGCCAAACCCTGATGGCGTTGAAGTGCGCGGACGGTAAC
CATCTGACCTGCCACCTGCGTACCACGTATCGTAGCAAGAAACCGGCGTCGGCCCTGAAGATGCCAGGTT
TTCACTTTGGTGATCACCGCATCGAGATTATGGAAGAAGTTGAGAAAGGCAAGTGTTACAAGCAATATGA
AGCCGCGGTCGCACGTTACTGCGACGCGGCTCCGAGCAAACTGGGTCACCATTAATAATACTAGTAGCGG
CCGCTGCAGTCCGGCAAAAAAGGGCAAGGTGTCACCACCCTGCCCTTTTTCTTTAAAACCGAAAAGATTA
CTTCGCGTTATGCAGGCTTCCTCGCTCACTGACTCGCTGCGCTCGGTCGTTCGGCTGCGGCGAGCGGTAT
CAGCTCACTCAAAGGCGGTAATACGGTTATCCACAGAATCAGGGGATAACGCAGGAAAGAACATGTGAGC
AAAAGGCCAGCAAAAGGCCAGGAACCGTAAAAAGGCCGCGTTGCTGGCGTTTTTCCACAGGCTCCGCCCC
CCTGACGAGCATCACAAAAATCGACGCTCAAGTCAGAGGTGGCGAAACCCGACAGGACTATAAAGATACC
AGGCGTTTCCCCCTGGAAGCTCCCTCGTGCGCTCTCCTGTTCCGACCCTGCCGCTTACCGGATACCTGTC
CGCCTTTCTCCCTTCGGGAAGCGTGGCGCTTTCTCATAGCTCACGCTGTAGGTATCTCAGTTCGGTGTAG
GTCGTTCGCTCCAAGCTGGGCTGTGTGCACGAACCCCCCGTTCAGCCCGACCGCTGCGCCTTATCCGGTA
ACTATCGTCTTGAGTCCAACCCGGTAAGACACGACTTATCGCCACTGGCAGCAGCCACTGGTAACAGGAT
TAGCAGAGCGAGGTATGTAGGCGGTGCTACAGAGTTCTTGAAGTGGTGGCCTAACTACGGCTACACTAGA
AGAACAGTATTTGGTATCTGCGCTCTGCTGAAGCCAGTTACCTTCGGAAAAAGAGTTGGTAGCTCTTGAT
CCGGCAAACAAACCACCGCTGGTAGCGGTGGTTTTTTTGTTTGCAAGCAGCAGATTACGCGCAGAAAAAA
AGGATCTCAAGAAGATCCTTTGATCTTTTCTACGGGGTCTGACGCTCAGTGGAACGAAAACTCACGTTAA
GGGATTTTGGTCATGAGATTATCAAAAAGGATCTTCACCTAGATCCTTTTAAATTAAAAATGAAGTTTTA
AATCAATCTAAAGTATATATGAGTAAACTTGGTCTGACAGCTCGAGGCTTGGATTCTCACCAATAAAAAA
CGCCCGGCGGCAACCGAGCGTTCTGAACAAATCCAGATGGAGTTCTGAGGTCATTACTGGATCTATCAAC
AGGAGTCCAAGCGAGCTCGATATCAAATTACGCCCCGCCCTGCCACTCATCGCAGTACTGTTGTAATTCA
TTAAGCATTCTGCCGACATGGAAGCCATCACAAACGGCATGATGAACCTGAATCGCCAGCGGCATCAGCA
CCTTGTCGCCTTGCGTATAATATTTGCCCATGGTGAAAACGGGGGCGAAGAAGTTGTCCATATTGGCCAC
GTTTAAATCAAAACTGGTGAAACTCACCCAGGGATTGGCTGAGACGAAAAACATATTCTCAATAAACCCT
TTAGGGAAATAGGCCAGGTTTTCACCGTAACACGCCACATCTTGCGAATATATGTGTAGAAACTGCCGGA
AATCGTCGTGGTATTCACTCCAGAGCGATGAAAACGTTTCAGTTTGCTCATGGAAAACGGTGTAACAAGG
GTGAACACTATCCCATATCACCAGCTCACCGTCTTTCATTGCCATACGAAATTCCGGATGAGCATTCATC
AGGCGGGCAAGAATGTGAATAAAGGCCGGATAAAACTTGTGCTTATTTTTCTTTACGGTCTTTAAAAAGG
CCGTAATATCCAGCTGAACGGTCTGGTTATAGGTACATTGAGCAACTGACTGAAATGCCTCAAAATGTTC
TTTACGATGCCATTGGGATATATCAACGGTGGTATATCCAGTGATTTTTTTCTCCATTTTAGCTTCCTTA
GCTCCTGAAAATCTCGATAACTCAAAAAATACGCCCGGTAGTGATCTTATTTCATTATGGTGAAAGTTGG
AACCTCTTACGTGCCCGATCAACTCGAGTGCCACCTGACGTCTAAGAAACCATTATTATCATGACATTAA
CCTATAAAAATAGGCGTATCACGAGGCAGA
Features (pLannotate 1.2.2; 10 found; start..end, strand, type, name):
      1..44      -  terminator     bacterial terminator: putative bacterial transcription terminator
     47..68      +  misc_feature   BioBrick prefix: BioBrick prefix for parts that do not start with "ATG"
     75..103     +  promoter       J23119 promoter (fragment): bacterial promoter (Registry of Standard Biological Parts BBa J23119)
    133..819     +  CDS            KFP1: KFP1 is a photoactivatable red fluorescent protein published in 2003, derived from Anemonia sulcata.
    829..849     +  misc_feature   BioBrick suffix: universal suffix for all parts
    850..907     +  terminator     his operon terminator: This putative transcriptin terminator from the E. coli his operon has a 2-bp deletion introduced during synthesis. Its efficiency has not been determined.
   1102..1690    -  rep_origin     ori: high-copy-number ColE1/pMB1/pBR322/pUC origin of replication
   1873..1967    -  terminator     lambda t0 terminator: transcription terminator from phage lambda
   1991..2647    -  CDS            cat: CAT_ECOLX - Experimental evidence at protein level: Swiss-Prot protein existence level 1. This enzyme is an effector of chloramphenicol resistance in bacteria. From Escherichia coli. This protein is used as a marker in many commonly used cloning vectors, such as pACYC184.
   2648..2745    -  promoter       cat promoter: promoter of the E. coli cat gene encoding chloramphenicol acetyltransferase
