[The description below was written by a language model from this plasmid's Addgene catalogue record and pLannotate feature annotations shown in this document.]
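Description:
scOrange chromoprotein is a small (about 2.8 kb) synthetic-biology plasmid built on the iGEM Registry BioBrick vector pSB1C3, designed to express the scOrange chromoprotein constitutively and at high level in Escherichia coli. It replicates from a high-copy ColE1/pUC-type origin and is selected with chloramphenicol through a cat (chloramphenicol acetyltransferase) gene driven by its native cat promoter and followed by the phage lambda t0 terminator. The polylinker carries the four standard BioBrick restriction sites (EcoRI, XbaI, SpeI, PstI), and these sites have been eliminated from the rest of the plasmid, including the insert, so the part remains compatible with standard BioBrick assembly.

The insert is a synthetic promoter–RBS–coding sequence unit placed between the BioBrick prefix and suffix. The automated annotation identifies a fragment matching the strong constitutive Registry promoter J23119 upstream of a roughly 690 bp open reading frame. The ribosome binding site named in the catalogue entry is not separately annotated but presumably lies in the short gap between the two. The annotation tool labels the coding sequence as KFP1, an Anemonia sulcata-derived fluorescent protein. This most likely reflects sequence similarity to a related GFP-like protein in the tool's database, since the catalogue identifies the product as scOrange. The cassette is insulated by transcription terminators on both sides, a putative bacterial terminator upstream of the prefix and a his operon terminator downstream of the suffix. Because chromoproteins produce colour visible to the naked eye without any inducer or instrumentation, the construct serves as a visible colour reporter for bacterial synthetic biology, as part of a palette of engineered eukaryotic chromoproteins.
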