Addgene plasmid #117840: scOrange chromoprotein
Purpose: BioBrick pSB1C3 plasmid that constitutively overexpresses scOrange chromoprotein in E. coli
Depositing lab: Anthony Forster. Depositing organization: Uppsala University. Publication: Engineering a palette of eukaryotic chromoproteins for bacterial synthetic biology. Liljeruhm J, Funk SK, Tietscher S, Edlund AD, Jamal S, Wistrand-Yuen P, Dyrhage K, Gynna A, Ivermark K, Lovgren J, Tornblom V, Virtanen A, Lundin ER, Wistrand-Yuen E, Forster AC. J Biol Eng. 2018 May 10;12:8. doi: 10.1186/s13036-018-0100-0. eCollection 2018. 100 PubMed 29760772.
Backbone
  Vector backbone: BioBrick pSB1C3 vector
  Backbone manufacturer: iGEM Registry
  Modifications to backbone: Polylinker changed to contain the four standard BioBrick restriction sites EcoRI, XbaI, SpeI and PstI; the remaining sequence lacks these 4 BioBrick sites.
  Vector type: Synthetic Biology ; Escherichia coli
Growth in bacteria
  Bacterial resistance: Chloramphenicol, 25 μg/mL
  Growth temperature: 37°C
  Growth strain: DH5alpha
  Copy number: High Copy
Gene/Insert
  Gene/Insert name: promoter, RBS, scOrange
  Species: Synthetic
  Mutation: BioBrick sites removed
Terms and licenses: Academic/Nonprofit Terms; Industry Terms: Not Available to Industry
How to cite: scOrange chromoprotein was a gift from Anthony Forster (Addgene plasmid # 117840 ; http://n2t.net/addgene:117840 ; RRID:Addgene_117840)
